>Addgene plasmid #169960 | pcDNA3.1 LIC 6A CARD8 Ub-S297-FLAG F370G | addgene full sequence | sequence record 334370 | Addgene NGS Result
GACATTGATTATTGACTAGTTATTAATAGTAATCAATTACGGGGTCATTAGTTCATAGCCCATATATGGA
GTTCCGCGTTACATAACTTACGGTAAATGGCCCGCCTGGCTGACCGCCCAACGACCCCCGCCCATTGACG
TCAATAATGACGTATGTTCCCATAGTAACGCCAATAGGGACTTTCCATTGACGTCAATGGGTGGAGTATT
TACGGTAAACTGCCCACTTGGCAGTACATCAAGTGTATCATATGCCAAGTACGCCCCCTATTGACGTCAA
TGACGGTAAATGGCCCGCCTGGCATTATGCCCAGTACATGACCTTATGGGACTTTCCTACTTGGCAGTAC
ATCTACGTATTAGTCATCGCTATTACCATGGTGATGCGGTTTTGGCAGTACATCAATGGGCGTGGATAGC
GGTTTGACTCACGGGGATTTCCAAGTCTCCACCCCATTGACGTCAATGGGAGTTTGTTTTGGCACCAAAA
TCAACGGGACTTTCCAAAATGTCGTAACAACTCCGCCCCATTGACGCAAATGGGCGGTAGGCGTGTACGG
TGGGAGGTCTATATAAGCAGAGCTCTCTGGCTAACTAGAGAACCCACTGCTTACTGGCTTATCGAAATTA
ATACGACTCACTATAGGGAGACCCAAGCTGGCTAGCACAAGTTTGTACAAAAAAGCAGGCTTCGCCACCA
TGCAGATCTTCGTCAAGACGTTAACCGGTAAAACCATAACTCTGGAAGTTGAACCATCCGATACCATCGA
AAACGTTAAGGCTAAAATTCAAGACAAGGAAGGAATTCCACCTGATCAACAAAGATTGATCTTTGCCGGT
AAGCAGCTCGAGGACGGTAGAACGCTGTCTGATTACAACATTCAGAAGGAGTCGACCTTACATCTTGTCT
TAAGACTAAGAGGTGGTTCTCTGATGGGCATCCTGCTGCGGATCGCCAGTGGGACTCGCCTCTCCATCCC
CATCACTTCCAACACATTGATCTATTATCACCCCCACCCCGAAGATATTAAGTTCCACTTGTACCTTGTC
CCCAGCGACGCCTTGCTAACAAAGGCGATAGATGATGAGGAAGATCGCTTCCATGGTGTGCGCCTGCAGA
CTTCGCCCCCAATGGAACCCCTGAACGGCGGTTCCAGTTATATTGTGTCTAATTCTGCTAACCTGAAAGT
AATGCCCAAGGAGTTGAAATTGTCCTACAGGAGCCCTGGAGAAATTCAGCACTTCTCAAAATTCTATGCT
GGGCAGATGAAGGAACCCATTCAACTTGAGATTACTGAAAAAAGACATGGGACTTTGGTGTGGGATACTG
AGGTGAAGCCAGTGGATCTCCAGCTTGTAGCTGCATCAGCCCCTCCTCCTTTCTCAGGTGCAGCCTTTGT
GAAGGAGAACCACCGGCAACTCCAAGCCAGGATGGGGGACCTGAAAGGGGTGCTCGATGATCTCCAAGAC
AATGAGGTTCTTACTGAGAATGAGAAGGAGCTGGTGGAGCAGGAAAAGACACGGCAGAGCAAGAATGAGG
CCTTGCTGAGCATGGTGGAGAAGAAAGGGGACCTGGCCCTGGACGTGCTCTTCAGAAGCATTAGTGAAAG
GGACCCTTACCTCGTGTCCTATCTTAGACAGCAGAATTTGGACCCAGCTTTCTTGTACAAAGTGGTTGGG
CCCGATTACAAGGATGACGACGATAAGTGATAAACCCGCTGATCAGCCTCGACTGTGCCTTCTAGTTGCC
AGCCATCTGTTGTTTGCCCCTCCCCCGTGCCTTCCTTGACCCTGGAAGGTGCCACTCCCACTGTCCTTTC
CTAATAAAATGAGGAAATTGCATCGCATTGTCTGAGTAGGTGTCATTCTATTCTGGGGGGTGGGGTGGGG
CAGGACAGCAAGGGGGAGGATTGGGAAGACAATAGCAGGCATGCTGGGGATGCGGTGGGCTCTATGGCTT
CTGAGGCGGAAAGAACCAGCTGGGGCTCTAGGGGGTATCCCC
[124 nt withheld, positions 2003-2126]
C
[91 nt withheld, positions 2128-2218]
A
[49 nt withheld, positions 2220-2268]
CCTTTGACGTTGGAGTCCACGTTCTTT
[37 nt withheld, positions 2296-2332]
ACCCTATCTCGGTCTATTCTTTTGATTTATAAGGGATTTTGCCGATTTCGGCCTATTGGTTAAAAAATGA
GCTGATTTAACAAAAATTTAACGCGAATTAATTCTGTGGAATGTGTGTCAGTTAGGGTGTGGAAAGTCCC
CAGGCTCCCCAGCAGGCAGAAGTATGCAAAGCATGCATCTCAATTAGTCAGCAACCAGGTGTGGAAAGTC
CCCAGGCTCCCCAGCAGGCAGAAGTATGCAAAGCATGCATCTCAATTAGTCAGCAACCATAGTCCCGCCC
CTAACTCCGCCCATCCCGCCCCTAACTCCGCCCAGTTCCGCCCATTCTCCGCCCCATGGCTGACTAATTT
TTTTTATTTATGCAGAGGCCGAGGCCGCCTCTGCCTCTGAGCTATTCCAGAAGTAGTGAGGAGGCTTTTT
TGGAGGCCTAGGCTTTTGCAAAAAGCTCCCGGGAGCTTGTATATCCATTTTCGGATCTGATCAAGAGACA
GGATGAGGATCGTTTCGCATGATTGAACAAGATGGATTGCACGCAGGTTCTCCGGCCGCTTGGGTGGAGA
GGCTATTCGGCTATGACTGGGCACAACAGACAATCGGCTGCTCTGATGCCGCCGTGTTCCGGCTGTCAGC
GCAGGGGCGCCCGGTTCTTTTTGTCAAGACCGACCTGTCCGGTGCCCTGAATGAACTGCAGGACGAGGCA
GCGCGGCTATCGTGGCTGGCCACGACGGGCGTTCCTTGCGCAGCTGTGCTCGACGTTGTCACTGAAGCGG
GAAGGGACTGGCTGCTATTGGGCGAAGTGCCGGGGCAGGATCTCCTGTCATCTCACCTTGCTCCTGCCGA
GAAAGTATCCATCATGGCTGATGCAATGCGGCGGCTGCATACGCTTGATCCGGCTACCTGCCCATTCGAC
CACCAAGCGAAACATCGCATCGAGCGAGCACGTACTCGGATGGAAGCCGGTCTTGTCGATCAGGATGATC
TGGACGAAGAGCATCAGGGGCTCGCGCCAGCCGAACTGTTCGCCAGGCTCAAGGCGCGCATGCCCGACGG
CGAGGATCTCGTCGTGACCCATGGCGATGCCTGCTTGCCGAATATCATGGTGGAAAATGGCCGCTTTTCT
GGATTCATCGACTGTGGCCGGCTGGGTGTGGCGGACCGCTATCAGGACATAGCGTTGGCTACCCGTGATA
TTGCTGAAGAGCTTGGCGGCGAATGGGCTGACCGCTTCCTCGTGCTTTACGGTATCGCCGCTCCCGATTC
GCAGCGCATCGCCTTCTATCGCCTTCTTGACGAGTTCTTCTGAGCGGGACTCTGGGGTTCGAAATGACCG
ACCAAGCGACGCCCAACCTGCCATCACGAGATTTCGATTCCACCGCCGCCTTCTATGAAAGGTTGGGCTT
CGGAATCGTTTTCCGGGACGCCGGCTGGATGATCCTCCAGCGCGGGGATCTCATGCTGGAGTTCTTCGCC
CACCCCAACTTGTTTATTGCAGCTTATAATGGTTACAAATAAAGCAATAGCATCACAAATTTCACAAATA
AAGCATTTTTTTCACTGCATTCTAGTTGTGGTTTGTCCAAACTCATCAATGTATCTTATCATGTCTGTAT
ACCGTCGACCTCTAGCTAGAGCTTGGCGTAATCATGGTCATAGCTGTTTCCTGTGTGAAATTGTTATCCG
CTCACAATTCCACACAACATACGAGCCGGAAGCATAAAGTGTAAAGCCTGGGGTGCCTAATGAGTGAGCT
AACTCACATTAATTGCGTTGCGCTCACTGCCCGCTTTCCAGTCGGGAAACCTGTCGTGCCAGCTGCATTA
ATGAATCGGCCAACGCGCGGGGAGAGGCGGTTTGCGTATTGGGCGCTCTTCCGCTTCCTCGCTCACTGAC
TCGCTGCGCTCGGTCGTTCGGCTGCGGCGAGCGGTATCAGCTCACTCAAAGGCGGTAATACGGTTATCCA
CAGAATCAGGGGATAACGCAGGAAAGAACATGTGAGCAAAAGGCCAGCAAAAGGCCAGGAACCGTAAAAA
GGCCGCGTTGCTGGCGTTTTTCCATAGGCTCCGCCCCCCTGACGAGCATCACAAAAATCGACGCTCAAGT
CAGAGGTGGCGAAACCCGACAGGACTATAAAGATACCAGGCGTTTCCCCCTGGAAGCTCCCTCGTGCGCT
CTCCTGTTCCGACCCTGCCGCTTACCGGATACCTGTCCGCCTTTCTCCCTTCGGGAAGCGTGGCGCTTTC
TCATAGCTCACGCTGTAGGTATCTCAGTTCGGTGTAGGTCGTTCGCTCCAAGCTGGGCTGTGTGCACGAA
CCCCCCGTTCAGCCCGACCGCTGCGCCTTATCCGGTAACTATCGTCTTGAGTCCAACCCGGTAAGACACG
ACTTATCGCCACTGGCAGCAGCCACTGGTAACAGGATTAGCAGAGCGAGGTATGTAGGCGGTGCTACAGA
GTTCTTGAAGTGGTGGCCTAACTACGGCTACACTAGAAGAACAGTATTTGGTATCTGCGCTCTGCTGAAG
CCAGTTACCTTCGGAAAAAGAGTTGGTAGCTCTTGATCCGGCAAACAAACCACCGCTGGTAGCGGTGGTT
TTTTTGTTTGCAAGCAGCAGATTACGCGCAGAAAAAAAGGATCTCAAGAAGATCCTTTGATCTTTTCTAC
GGGGTCTGACGCTCAGTGGAACGAAAACTCACGTTAAGGGATTTTGGTCATGAGATTATCAAAAAGGATC
TTCACCTAGATCCTTTTAAATTAAAAATGAAGTTTTAAATCAATCTAAAGTATATATGAGTAAACTTGGT
CTGACAGTTACCAATGCTTAATCAGTGAGGCACCTATCTCAGCGATCTGTCTATTTCGTTCATCCATAGT
TGCCTGACTCCCCGTCGTGTAGATAACTACGATACGGGAGGGCTTACCATCTGGCCCCAGTGCTGCAATG
ATACCGCGAGACCCACGCTCACCGGCTCCAGATTTATCAGCAATAAACCAGCCAGCCGGAAGGGCCGAGC
GCAGAAGTGGTCCTGCAACTTTATCCGCCTCCATCCAGTCTATTAATTGTTGCCGGGAAGCTAGAGTAAG
TAGTTCGCCAGTTAATAGTTTGCGCAACGTTGTTGCCATTGCTACAGGCATCGTGGTGTCACGCTCGTCG
TTTGGTATGGCTTCATTCAGCTCCGGTTCCCAACGATCAAGGCGAGTTACATGATCCCCCATGTTGTGCA
AAAAAGCGGTTAGCTCCTTCGGTCCTCCGATCGTTGTCAGAAGTAAGTTGGCCGCAGTGTTATCACTCAT
GGTTATGGCAGCACTGCATAATTCTCTTACTGTCATGCCATCCGTAAGATGCTTTTCTGTGACTGGTGAG
TACTCAACCAAGTCATTCTGAGAATAGTGTATGCGGCGACCGAGTTGCTCTTGCCCGGCGTCAATACGGG
ATAATACCGCGCCACATAGCAGAACTTTAAAAGTGCTCATCATTGGAAAACGTTCTTCGGGGCGAAAACT
CTCAAGGATCTTACCGCTGTTGAGATCCAGTTCGATGTAACCCACTCGTGCACCCAACTGATCTTCAGCA
TCTTTTACTTTCACCAGCGTTTCTGGGTGAGCAAAAACAGGAAGGCAAAATGCCGCAAAAAAGGGAATAA
GGGCGACACGGAAATGTTGAATACTCATACTCTTCCTTTTTCAATATTATTGAAGCATTTATCAGGGTTA
TTGTCTCATGAGCGGATACATATTTGAATGTATTTAGAAAAATAAACAAATAGGGGTTCCGCGCACATTT
CCCCGAAAAGTGCCACCTGACGTCGACGGATCGGGAGATCTCCCGATCCCCTATGGTGCACTCTCAGTAC
AATCTGCTCTGATGCCGCATAGTTAAGCCAGTATCTGCTCCCTGCTTGTGTGTTGGAGGTCGCTGAGTAG
TGCGCGAGCAAAATTTAAGCTACAACAAGGCAAGGCTTGACCGACAATTGCATGAAGAATCTGCTTAGGG
TTAGGCGTTTTGCGCTGCTTCGCGATGTACGGGCCAGATATACGCGTT
Features (pLannotate 1.2.2; 24 found; start..end, strand, type, name):
      1..380     +  enhancer       CMV enhancer: human cytomegalovirus immediate early enhancer
    381..584     +  promoter       CMV promoter: human cytomegalovirus (CMV) immediate early promoter
    580..613     +  LTR            5' LTR (truncated) (fragment): truncated 5' long terminal repeat (LTR) from HIV-1
    629..647     +  promoter       T7 promoter: promoter for bacteriophage T7 RNA polymerase
    667..691     +  protein_bind   attB1: mutant version of attB; recombination site for the Gateway® BP reaction BP Clonase™
    700..927     +  CDS            UBIQ_CERCA: Experimental evidence at protein level: Swiss-Prot protein existence level 1. Ubiquitin exists either covalently attached to another protein, or free (unanchored). When covalently bound, it is conjugated to target proteins via an isopeptide bond either as a monomer (monoubiquitin), a polymer linked via different Lys residues of the ubiquitin (polyubiquitin chains) or a linear polymer linked via the initiator Met of the ubiquitin (linear polyubiquitin chains). Polyubiquitin chains, when attached to a target protein, have different functions depending on the Lys residue of the ubiquitin that is
    928..1650    +  CDS            CARD8 (fragment): CARD8_HUMAN - Also known as DACAR From Homo sapiens (Human).
   1652..1676    -  protein_bind   attB2: mutant version of attB; recombination site for the Gateway® BP reaction BP Clonase™
   1683..1707    +  CDS            3xFLAG (fragment): three tandem FLAG® epitope tags
   1733..1957    +  polyA_signal   bGH poly(A) signal: bovine growth hormone polyadenylation signal
   1961..1982    +  promoter       SV40 promoter (fragment): SV40 enhancer and early promoter
   2003..2431    +  rep_origin     f1 ori (sequence partly withheld): f1 bacteriophage origin of replication; arrow indicates direction of (+) strand synthesis
   2445..2774    +  promoter       SV40 promoter: SV40 enhancer and early promoter
   2841..3632    +  CDS            neo: KKA2_KLEPN - Also known as kan, nptII. Experimental evidence at protein level: Swiss-Prot protein existence level 1. Resistance to kanamycin, neomycin, paromomycin, ribostamycin, butirosin and gentamicin B. From Klebsiella pneumoniae.
   3656..3814    +  CDS            ble (fragment): BLE_KLEPN - Experimental evidence at protein level: Swiss-Prot protein existence level 1. Binding protein with a strong affinity to the bleomycin family of antibiotics. Binds to CL990; an antimitotic-antibiotic compound. From Klebsiella pneumoniae.
   3809..3930    +  polyA_signal   SV40 poly(A) signal: SV40 polyadenylation signal
   4003..4019    -  protein_bind   lac operator: The lac repressor binds to the lac operator to inhibit transcription in E. coli. This inhibition can be relieved by adding lactose or isopropyl-β-D-thiogalactopyranoside (IPTG). lac repressor encoded by lacI
   4027..4057    -  promoter       lac promoter: promoter for the E. coli lac operon
   4072..4093    -  protein_bind   CAP binding site: CAP binding activates transcription in the presence of cAMP. E. coli catabolite activator protein
   4106..4198    -  CDS            lacI (fragment): lac repressor; lacI; The lac repressor binds to the lac operator to inhibit transcription in E. coli. This inhibition can be relieved by adding lactose or isopropyl-β-D-thiogalactopyranoside (IPTG).
   4381..4969    -  rep_origin     ori: high-copy-number ColE1/pMB1/pBR322/pUC origin of replication
   5140..6000    -  CDS            AmpR: β-lactamase; bla; confers resistance to ampicillin, carbenicillin, and related antibiotics
   6001..6105    -  promoter       AmpR promoter: bla
   6164..6216    -  misc_feature   bom (fragment): basis of mobility region from pBR322
