[The description below was written by a language model from this plasmid's Addgene catalogue record and pLannotate feature annotations shown in this document.]
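Description:
pcDNA3.1 LIC 6A CARD8 Ub-S297-FLAG F370G is a 6,370 bp mammalian expression plasmid built on the pcDNA3.1 LIC 6A backbone by ligation-independent cloning. It is maintained in E. coli at high copy through a ColE1/pUC-type origin and selected with ampicillin via the β-lactamase gene. An f1 origin is also present. For mammalian cells, an SV40 promoter drives a neomycin phosphotransferase gene followed by an SV40 polyadenylation signal, which would allow G418 selection of stable transfectants. Small annotated fragments such as the HIV-1 LTR, ble, lacI and bom matches appear to be backbone remnants or short similarity hits rather than functional parts.

The expression cassette uses the CMV immediate-early enhancer and promoter, with a downstream T7 promoter, and ends in the bovine growth hormone polyadenylation signal. The open reading frame begins with a ubiquitin coding sequence joined directly to a fragment of human CARD8. By the construct name, this fragment starts at S297, the C-terminal portion of the protein. It is followed by a C-terminal FLAG epitope, which the annotation detects as a partial 3xFLAG match. attB1 and attB2 Gateway-type sites flank the ubiquitin-CARD8 segment.

The ubiquitin fusion is processed co-translationally: cellular deubiquitinases remove the ubiquitin, releasing the CARD8 C-terminal fragment with its native N-terminal residue rather than an added initiator methionine. The insert carries F370G, described in the record as an interface III mutation. The plasmid is intended for expressing this mutant C-terminal fragment in mammalian cells, in the context of work on CARD8 inflammasome formation and sequestration of the active fragment by dipeptidyl peptidase 9.
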