Addgene plasmid #169960: pcDNA3.1 LIC 6A CARD8 Ub-S297-FLAG F370G
Purpose: Mammalian expression of the CARD8 C-terminus with an interface III mutation fused to ubiquitin (co-translationally processed)
Depositing lab: Hao Wu. Depositing organization: Boston Children's Hospital. Publication: Dipeptidyl peptidase 9 sets a threshold for CARD8 inflammasome formation by sequestering its active C-terminal fragment. Sharif H, Hollingsworth LR, Griswold AR, Hsiao JC, Wang Q, Bachovchin DA, Wu H. Immunity. 2021 Jul 13;54(7):1392-1404.e10. doi: 10.1016/j.immuni.2021.04.024. Epub 2021 May 20. PubMed 34019797.
Backbone
  Vector backbone: pcDNA3.1 LIC 6A
  Vector type: Mammalian Expression
Growth in bacteria
  Bacterial resistance: Ampicillin, 100 μg/mL
  Growth temperature: 37°C
  Growth strain: DH5alpha
  Copy number: High Copy
Gene/Insert
  Gene/Insert name: CARD8
  Species: H. sapiens (human)
  Mutation: F370G
  Entrez Gene: CARD8 (a.k.a. CARDINAL, DACAR, DAKAR, NDPP, NDPP1, TUCAN)
  Promoter: CMV
  Tag / fusion protein: Ub (N terminal on insert); FLAG (C terminal on insert)
  Cloning method: Ligation Independent Cloning
  Sequencing primers: 5′ CMV F; 3′ BGHR
Terms and licenses: Academic/Nonprofit Terms; Industry Terms: Not Available to Industry
How to cite: pcDNA3.1 LIC 6A CARD8 Ub-S297-FLAG F370G was a gift from Hao Wu (Addgene plasmid # 169960 ; http://n2t.net/addgene:169960 ; RRID:Addgene_169960)
