>Addgene plasmid #169960 | pcDNA3.1 LIC 6A CARD8 Ub-S297-FLAG F370G | depositor partial sequence | sequence record 329285 | Insert sequence
ATGCAGATCTTCGTCAAGACGTTAACCGGTAAAACCATAACTCTGGAAGTTGAACCATCCGATACCATCG
AAAACGTTAAGGCTAAAATTCAAGACAAGGAAGGAATTCCACCTGATCAACAAAGATTGATCTTTGCCGG
TAAGCAGCTCGAGGACGGTAGAACGCTGTCTGATTACAACATTCAGAAGGAGTCGACCTTACATCTTGTC
TTAAGACTAAGAGGTGGTTCTCTGATGGGCATCCTGCTGCGGATCGCCAGTGGGACTCGCCTCTCCATCC
CCATCACTTCCAACACATTGATCTATTATCACCCCCACCCCGAAGATATTAAGTTCCACTTGTACCTTGT
CCCCAGCGACGCCTTGCTAACAAAGGCGATAGATGATGAGGAAGATCGCTTCCATGGTGTGCGCCTGCAG
ACTTCGCCCCCAATGGAACCCCTGAACGGCGGTTCCAGTTATATTGTGTCTAATTCTGCTAACCTGAAAG
TAATGCCCAAGGAGTTGAAATTGTCCTACAGGAGCCCTGGAGAAATTCAGCACTTCTCAAAATTCTATGC
TGGGCAGATGAAGGAACCCATTCAACTTGAGATTACTGAAAAAAGACATGGGACTTTGGTGTGGGATACT
GAGGTGAAGCCAGTGGATCTCCAGCTTGTAGCTGCATCAGCCCCTCCTCCTTTCTCAGGTGCAGCCTTTG
TGAAGGAGAACCACCGGCAACTCCAAGCCAGGATGGGGGACCTGAAAGGGGTGCTCGATGATCTCCAAGA
CAATGAGGTTCTTACTGAGAATGAGAAGGAGCTGGTGGAGCAGGAAAAGACACGGCAGAGCAAGAATGAG
GCCTTGCTGAGCATGGTGGAGAAGAAAGGGGACCTGGCCCTGGACGTGCTCTTCAGAAGCATTAGTGAAA
GGGACCCTTACCTCGTGTCCTATCTTAGACAGCAGAATTTG
